>Addgene plasmid #12954 | DCT.VV.Orf266 | addgene partial sequence | sequence record 19337 | T7 5'-TAATACGACTCACTATAGGG-3'
ATCCGTACCCTTCACCGAATTCAGCTGACCACCAACATCCCGTCGTTCATCATGCAGCATCCGCGGGAAG
AGAATTCAATCGTCGTTGAACTCGAACCCTCATTGGCTACATTTATCAAACAAGGATTTAATAATCTCGT
AAAATGGCCCTTGTTAAACATTGGAATAGTTTTGTCTAATACATCTACCGCTGTCAATGAGGAATGGCTA
ACTGCGGTAGAGCATATTCCCACCATGAAGATATTTTACAAACATATACATAAGATACTTACTAGAGAAA
TGGGGTTTTTAGTCTATTTGAAAAGATCCCAATCTGAACGCGATAATTATATAACTTTATACGATTTTGA
TTATTATATTATAGATAAGGATACAAATTCTGTAACTATGGTAGATAAACCGACCGAGTTAAAGGAAACT
TTGTTACATGTATTTCAAGAATATCGTTTAAAGAGTTCTCAAACAATAGAGCTTATAGCGTTTAGTTCAG
GTACGGTAATAAACGAAGACATAGTTTCAAAATTAACATTTTTAGATGTGGAGGTATTTAATAGAGAATA
TAATAATGTTAAAACTATCATAGATCCGGATTTTGTATTTAGATCTCCATTTATAGTTATTTCTCCTATG
GGTAAACTAACTTTCTTCGTAGAAGTATATTCGTGGTTTGATTTTAAATCGTGTTTCAAAGATATTATAG
ATTTCTTAGAAGGTGCTCTAATAGCCAATATTCATAATCACATGATTAAGGTAGGTAATTGTGACGAAAC
AGTATCGTCTTATAATCC
