[The description below was written by a language model from this plasmid's Addgene catalogue record.]
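Description:
DCT.VV.Orf266 is a mammalian expression plasmid built on the commercial pcDNA 3.1D V5-His-TOPO backbone (about 5.5 kb without insert) and carries a 918 bp open reading frame from vaccinia virus. The insert, designated VV.Orf266 within its library, corresponds to the RNA polymerase subunit RPO35 (VV_WR_152 in the WR strain annotation). It is recorded as flanked by BamHI sites at both ends, both of which remain intact. The plasmid is maintained at high copy in E. coli under ampicillin selection, and it carries a neomycin resistance marker that allows G418 selection in mammalian cells. The record does not include a feature table and does not explicitly name the promoter. Backbones of this family normally drive the insert from the CMV immediate-early promoter, with an upstream T7 promoter, consistent with the T7 sequencing primer listed, and offer a C-terminal V5 epitope and polyhistidine tag. Whether the tags are in frame with this ORF is not stated.

The construct is one member of a library of individually cloned vaccinia virus ORFs made for screening, and the associated work concerned identifying poxvirus CD8+ T cell determinants to inform the design and characterization of smallpox vaccines. In that setting, each plasmid would typically be transfected into cells so that a single viral protein is expressed and can be tested for recognition by T cells. The depositors caution that the clones were made for screening and may differ from the canonical reference sequence. They also note that the plasmid and insert names apply only within this library, with the corresponding Copenhagen and WR strain ORF names given in supplementary library documentation.
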