Addgene plasmid #12954: DCT.VV.Orf266
Purpose: This plasmid was designed for screening purposes and may contain discrepancies relative to the current canonical GenBank version of the gene.
Depositing lab: Jack Bennink & Jon Yewdell. Depositing organization: National Institute of Allergy and Infectious Diseases (NIAID). Publication: Identification of poxvirus CD8+ T cell determinants to enable rational design and characterization of smallpox vaccines. Tscharke DC, Karupiah G, Zhou J, Palmore T, Irvine KR, Haeryfar SM, Williams S, Sidney J, Sette A, Bennink JR, Yewdell JW. J Exp Med. 2005 January 3; 201(1): 95–104. 10.1084/jem.20041912 PubMed 15623576.
Backbone
  Vector backbone: pcDNA 3.1D V5-His-TOPO
  Backbone manufacturer: Invitrogen
  Backbone size w/o insert (bp): 5514
  Vector type: Mammalian Expression
  Selectable markers: Neomycin (select with G418)
Growth in bacteria
  Bacterial resistance: Ampicillin, 100 μg/mL
  Growth temperature: 37°C
  Growth strain: DH5alpha
  Copy number: High Copy
Gene/Insert
  Gene/Insert name: VV.Orf266 (alt names: RNA polymerase subunit, RPO35; VV_WR_152)
  Species: Vaccinia Virus
  Insert size (bp): 918
  GenBank ID: 9791090
  Cloning method: Restriction Enzyme; 5′ cloning site BamHI (not destroyed); 3′ cloning site BamHI (not destroyed)
  Sequencing primers: 5′ Universal T7
Terms and licenses: Academic/Nonprofit Terms; Industry Terms: Not Available to Industry
Depositor comments: Please see the Vaccinia kit page ( https://www.addgene.org/vvorf/ ) for more information. The kit page contains the supplemental VVOrfData spreadsheet, which includes important information about this plasmid. The plasmid and insert names provided here relate only to this library. The name of the ORF (if present) in VACV strain Copenhagen and the name of the ORF (if annotated) in VACV strain WR sequence can be found in VVOrfData spreadsheet. Please note that the amino acid sequence given for each ORF in the spreadsheet may contain some errors. Additionally, changes from the expected sequence may be present in these plasmids. Please see Addgene's quality control sequence and sequencing notes in the VVOrfData spreadsheet before ordering this plasmid.
How to cite: DCT.VV.Orf266 was a gift from Jack Bennink & Jon Yewdell (Addgene plasmid # 12954 ; http://n2t.net/addgene:12954 ; RRID:Addgene_12954)
